>Addgene plasmid #143606 | TFORF2747 | addgene full sequence | sequence record 400432 | Addgene NGS Result
TTAATGTAGTCTTATGCAATACTCTTGTAGTCTTGCAACATGGTAACGATGAGTTAGCAACATGCCTTAC
AAGGAGAGAAAAAGCACCGTGCATGCCGATTGGTGGAAGTAAGGTGGTACGATCGTGCCTTATTAGGAAG
GCAACAGACGGGTCTGACATGGATTGGACGAACCACTGAATTGCCGCATTGCAGAGATATTGTATTTAAG
TGCCTAGCTCGATACATAAACGGGTCTCTCTGGTTAGACCAGATCTGAGCCTGGGAGCTCTCTGGCTAAC
TAGGGAACCCACTGCTTAAGCCTCAATAAAGCTTGCCTTGAGTGCTTCAAGTAGTGTGTGCCCGTCTGTT
GTGTGACTCTGGTAACTAGAGATCCCTCAGACCCTTTTAGTCAGTGTGGAAAATCTCTAGCAGTGGCGCC
CGAACAGGGACTTGAAAGCGAAAGGGAAACCAGAGGAGCTCTCTCGACGCAGGACTCGGCTTGCTGAAGC
GCGCACGGCAAGAGGCGAGGGGCGGCGACTGGTGAGTACGCCAAAAATTTTGACTAGCGGAGGCTAGAAG
GAGAGAGATGGGTGCGAGAGCGTCAGTATTAAGCGGGGGAGAATTAGATCGCGATGGGAAAAAATTCGGT
TAAGGCCAGGGGGAAAGAAAAAATATAAATTAAAACATATAGTATGGGCAAGCAGGGAGCTAGAACGATT
CGCAGTTAATCCTGGCCTGTTAGAAACATCAGAAGGCTGTAGACAAATACTGGGACAGCTACAACCATCC
CTTCAGACAGGATCAGAAGAACTTAGATCATTATATAATACAGTAGCAACCCTCTATTGTGTGCATCAAA
GGATAGAGATAAAAGACACCAAGGAAGCTTTAGACAAGATAGAGGAAGAGCAAAACAAAAGTAAGACCAC
CGCACAGCAAGCGGCCGCTGATCTTCAGACCTGGAGGAGGAGATATGAGGGACAATTGGAGAAGTGAATT
ATATAAATATAAAGTAGTAAAAATTGAACCATTAGGAGTAGCACCCACCAAGGCAAAGAGAAGAGTGGTG
CAGAGAGAAAAAAGAGCAGTGGGAATAGGAGCTTTGTTCCTTGGGTTCTTGGGAGCAGCAGGAAGCACTA
TGGGCGCAGCGTCAATGACGCTGACGGTACAGGCCAGACAATTATTGTCTGGTATAGTGCAGCAGCAGAA
CAATTTGCTGAGGGCTATTGAGGCGCAACAGCATCTGTTGCAACTCACAGTCTGGGGCATCAAGCAGCTC
CAGGCAAGAATCCTGGCTGTGGAAAGATACCTAAAGGATCAACAGCTCCTGGGGATTTGGGGTTGCTCTG
GAAAACTCATTTGCACCACTGCTGTGCCTTGGAATGCTAGTTGGAGTAATAAATCTCTGGAACAGATTTG
GAATCACACGACCTGGATGGAGTGGGACAGAGAAATTAACAATTACACAAGCTTAATACACTCCTTAATT
GAAGAATCGCAAAACCAGCAAGAAAAGAATGAACAAGAATTATTGGAATTAGATAAATGGGCAAGTTTGT
GGAATTGGTTTAACATAACAAATTGGCTGTGGTATATAAAATTATTCATAATGATAGTAGGAGGCTTGGT
AGGTTTAAGAATAGTTTTTGCTGTACTTTCTATAGTGAATAGAGTTAGGCAGGGATATTCACCATTATCG
TTTCAGACCCACCTCCCAACCCCGAGGGGACCCATGCATTGCATCTCAATTAGTCAGCAACCAGGTGTGG
AAAGTCCCCAGGCTCCCCAGCAGGCAGAAGTATGCAAAGCATGCGTCTCAATTAGTCAGCAACCATAGTC
CCGCCCCTAACTCCGCCCATCCCGCCCCTAACTCCGCCCAGTTCCGCCCATTCTCCGCCCCATGGCTGAC
TAATTTTTTTTATTTATGCAGAGGCCGAGGCCGCCTCGGCCTCTGAGCTATTCCAGAAGTAGTGAGGAGG
CTTTTTTGGAGGCCTAGGCTTTTGCAAAAAGCTTTCTAGAGGTACCACCGGAGCTTACCATGACCGAGTA
CAAGCCCACGGTGCGCCTCGCCACCCGCGACGACGTCCCCAGGGCCGTACGCACCCTCGCCGCCGCGTTC
GCCGACTACCCCGCCACGCGCCACACCGTCGATCCGGACCGCCACATCGAGCGGGTCACCGAGCTGCAAG
AACTCTTCCTCACGCGCGTCGGGCTCGACATCGGCAAGGTGTGGGTCGCGGACGACGGCGCCGCCGTGGC
GGTCTGGACCACGCCGGAGAGCGTCGAAGCGGGGGCGGTGTTCGCCGAGATCGGCCCGCGCATGGCCGAG
TTGAGCGGTTCCCGGCTGGCCGCGCAGCAACAGATGGAAGGCCTCCTGGCGCCGCACCGGCCCAAGGAGC
CCGCGTGGTTCCTGGCCACCGTCGGCGTCTCGCCCGACCACCAGGGCAAGGGTCTGGGCAGCGCCGTCGT
GCTCCCCGGAGTGGAGGCGGCCGAGCGCGCCGGGGTGCCCGCCTTCCTGGAGACCTCCGCGCCCCGCAAC
CTCCCCTTCTACGAGCGGCTCGGCTTCACCGTCACCGCCGACGTCGAGGTGCCCGAAGGACCGCGCACCT
GGTGCATGACCCGCAAGCCCGGTGCCAGTTAACGAATTCTAGATCTTGAGACAAATGGCAGTATTCATCC
ACAATTTTAAAAGAAAAGGGGGGATTGGGGGGTACAGTGCAGGGGAAAGAATAGTAGACATAATAGCAAC
AGACATACAAACTAAAGAATTACAAAAACAAATTACAAAAATTCAAAATTTTCGGGTTTATTACAGGGAC
AGCAGAGATCCACTTTGGCGCCGGCTCGAGGCCTGCAGGTGCAAAGATGGATAAAGTTTTAAACAGAGAG
GAATCTTTGCAGCTAATGGACCTTCTAGGTCTTGAAAGGAGTGGGAATTGGCTCCGGTGCCCGTCAGTGG
GCAGAGCGCACATCGCCCACAGTCCCCGAGAAGTTGGGGGGAGGGGTCGGCAATTGAACCGGTGCCTAGA
GAAGGTGGCGCGGGGTAAACTGGGAAAGTGATGTCGTGTACTGGCTCCGCCTTTTTCCCGAGGGTGGGGG
AGAACCGTATATAAGTGCAGTAGTCGCCGTGAACGTTCTTTTTCGCAACGGGTTTGCCGCCAGAACACAG
GTAAGTGCCGTGTGTGGTTCCCGCGGGCCTGGCCTCTTTACGGGTTATGGCCCTTGCGTGCCTTGAATTA
CTTCCACCTGGCTGCAGTACGTGATTCTTGATCCCGAGCTTCGGGTTGGAAGTGGGTGGGAGAGTTCGAG
GCCTTGCGCTTAAGGAGCCCCTTCGCCTCGTGCTTGAGTTGAGGCCTGGCCTGGGCGCTGGGGCCGCCGC
GTGCGAATCTGGTGGCACCTTCGCGCCTGTCTCGCTGCTTTCGATAAGTCTCTAGCCATTTAAAATTTTT
GATGACCTGCTGCGACGCTTTTTTTCTGGCAAGATAGTCTTGTAAATGCGGGCCAAGATCTGCACACTGG
TATTTCGGTTTTTGGGGCCGCGGGCGGCGACGGGGCCCGTGCGTCCCAGCGCACATGTTCGGCGAGGCGG
GGCCTGCGAGCGCGGCCACCGAGAATCGGACGGGGGTAGTCTCAAGCTGGCCGGCCTGCTCTGGTGCCTG
GCCTCGCGCCGCCGTGTATCGCCCCGCCCTGGGCGGCAAGGCTGGCCCGGTCGGCACCAGTTGCGTGAGC
GGAAAGATGGCCGCTTCCCGGCCCTGCTGCAGGGAGCTCAAAATGGAGGACGCGGCGCTCGGGAGAGCGG
GCGGGTGAGTCACCCACACAAAGGAAAAGGGCCTTTCCGTCCTCAGCCGTCGCTTCATGTGACTCCACGG
AGTACCGGGCGCCGTCCAGGCACCTCGATTAGTTCTCGAGCTTTTGGAGTACGTCGTCTTTAGGTTGGGG
GGAGGGGTTTTATGCGATGGAGTTTCCCCACACTGAGTGGGTGGAGACTGAAGTTAGGCCAGCTTGGCAC
TTGATGTAATTCTCCTTGGAATTTGCCCTTTTTGAGTTTGGATCTTGGTTCATTCTCAAGCCTCAGACAG
TGGTTCAAAGTTTTTTTCTTCCATTTCAGGTGTCGTGAGGCTAGCACCGCCACCATGGACACTAACCGCC
CGGGCGCGTTCGTGCTGAGCAGTGCCCCGCTGGCCGCGCTGCACAACATGGCCGAGATGAAGACGTCGCT
GTTCCCCTACGCGCTGCAGGGTCCGGCCGGCTTCAAGGCGCCCGCGCTGGGGGGCCTGGGCGCGCAGCTC
CCGCTCGGGACCCCGCACGGCATCAGCGACATCCTGGGCCGGCCCGTGGGCGCGGCGGGCGGGGGCCTCC
TGGGGGGGCTGCCCCGGCTCAACGGGCTCGCGTCGTCCGCCGGCGTTTACTTCGGGCCCGCGGCCGCTGT
GGCGCGCGGCTACCCCAAGCCCCTGGCCGAGCTGCCGGGGCGCCCGCCCATCTTCTGGCCCGGCGTGGTG
CAGGGCGCGCCCTGGAGGGACCCGCGTCTGGCTGGCCCGGCCCCGGCCGGCGGCGTCCTGGACAAGGACG
GGAAGAAGAAGCACTCGCGCCCGACCTTCTCGGGCCAGCAGATCTTCGCGCTGGAGAAAACCTTCGAGCA
GACCAAGTACCTGGCGGGCCCGGAGCGCGCGCGTCTCGCCTACTCGCTGGGCATGACCGAGAGCCAGGTG
AAGGTCTGGTTCCAGAACCGCCGGACCAAGTGGCGCAAGCGGCACGCGGTGGAGATGGCGTCGGCCAAGA
AGAAGCAGGACTCGGACGCCGAGAAGCTGAAGGTGGGCGGCTCGGACGCGGAGGACGACGACGAATACAA
CCGGCCCCTGGACCCCAACTCGGACGACGAGAAGATCACGCGGCTGCTCAAGAAGCACAAACCCTCGAAC
TTGGCGCTGGTCAGCCCGTGCGGCGGCGGCGCGGGGGACGCCTTGTAGTAATGAACTAGTCCGTAACTTG
AAAGTATTTCGATTTCTTGGCTTTATATATCTTGTGGAAAGGACGACGTGTAGCGTTCTCTCCGTTGGAG
ACGCGTTAAGTCGACAATCAACCTCTGGATTACAAAATTTGTGAAAGATTGACTGGTATTCTTAACTATG
TTGCTCCTTTTACGCTATGTGGATACGCTGCTTTAATGCCTTTGTATCATGCTATTGCTTCCCGTATGGC
TTTCATTTTCTCCTCCTTGTATAAATCCTGGTTGCTGTCTCTTTATGAGGAGTTGTGGCCCGTTGTCAGG
CAACGTGGCGTGGTGTGCACTGTGTTTGCTGACGCAACCCCCACTGGTTGGGGCATTGCCACCACCTGTC
AGCTCCTTTCCGGGACTTTCGCTTTCCCCCTCCCTATTGCCACGGCGGAACTCATCGCCGCCTGCCTTGC
CCGCTGCTGGACAGGGGCTCGGCTGTTGGGCACTGACAATTCCGTGGTGTTGTCGGGGAAATCATCGTCC
TTTCCTTGGCTGCTCGCCTGTGTTGCCACCTGGATTCTGCGCGGGACGTCCTTCTGCTACGTCCCTTCGG
CCCTCAATCCAGCGGACCTTCCTTCCCGCGGCCTGCTGCCGGCTCTGCGGCCTCTTCCGCGTCTTCGCCT
TCGCCCTCAGACGAGTCGGATCTCCCTTTGGGCCGCCTCCCCGCGTCGACTTTAAGACCAATGACTTACA
AGGCAGCTGTAGATCTTAGCCACTTTTTAAAAGAAAAGGGGGGACTGGAAGGGCTAATTCACTCCCAACG
AAGACAAGATCTGCTTTTTGCTTGTACTGGGTCTCTCTGGTTAGACCAGATCTGAGCCTGGGAGCTCTCT
GGCTAACTAGGGAACCCACTGCTTAAGCCTCAATAAAGCTTGCCTTGAGTGCTTCAAGTAGTGTGTGCCC
GTCTGTTGTGTGACTCTGGTAACTAGAGATCCCTCAGACCCTTTTAGTCAGTGTGGAAAATCTCTAGCAG
TACGTATAGTAGTTCATGTCATCTTATTATTCAGTATTTATAACTTGCAAAGAAATGAATATCAGAGAGT
GAGAGGAACTTGTTTATTGCAGCTTATAATGGTTACAAATAAAGCAATAGCATCACAAATTTCACAAATA
AAGCATTTTTTTCACTGCATTCTAGTTGTGGTTTGTCCAAACTCATCAATGTATCTTATCATGTCTGGCT
CTAGCTATCCCGCCCCTAACTCCGCCCATCCCGCCCCTAACTCCGCCCAGTTCCGCCCATTCTCCGCCCC
ATGGCTGACTAATTTTTTTTATTTATGCAGAGGCCGAGGCCGCCTCGGCCTCTGAGCTATTCCAGAAGTA
GTGAGGAGGCTTTTTTGGAGGCCTAGGGACGTACCCAATTCGCCCTATAGTGAGTCGTATTACGCGCGCT
CACTGGCCGTCGTTTTACAACGTCGTGACTGGGAAAACCCTGGCGTTACCCAACTTAATCGCCTTGCAGC
ACATCCCCCTTTCGCCAGCTGGCGTAATAGCGAAGAGGCCCGCACCGATCGCCCTTCCCAACAGTTGCGC
AGCCTGAATGGCGAATGGG
[124 nt withheld, positions 6530-6653]
C
[91 nt withheld, positions 6655-6745]
A
[49 nt withheld, positions 6747-6795]
CCTTTGACGTTGGAGTCCACGTTCTTT
[37 nt withheld, positions 6823-6859]
ACCCTATCTCGGTCTATTCTTTTGATTTATAAGGGATTTTGCCGATTTCGGCCTATTGGTTAAAAAATGA
GCTGATTTAACAAAAATTTAACGCGAATTTTAACAAAATATTAACGCTTACAATTTAGGTGGCACTTTTC
GGGGAAATGTGCGCGGAACCCCTATTTGTTTATTTTTCTAAATACATTCAAATATGTATCCGCTCATGAG
ACAATAACCCTGATAAATGCTTCAATAATATTGAAAAAGGAAGAGTATGAGTATTCAACATTTCCGTGTC
GCCCTTATTCCCTTTTTTGCGGCATTTTGCCTTCCTGTTTTTGCTCACCCAGAAACGCTGGTGAAAGTAA
AAGATGCTGAAGATCAGTTGGGTGCACGAGTGGGTTACATCGAACTGGATCTCAACAGCGGTAAGATCCT
TGAGAGTTTTCGCCCCGAAGAACGTTTTCCAATGATGAGCACTTTTAAAGTTCTGCTATGTGGCGCGGTA
TTATCCCGTATTGACGCCGGGCAAGAGCAACTCGGTCGCCGCATACACTATTCTCAGAATGACTTGGTTG
AGTACTCACCAGTCACAGAAAAGCATCTTACGGATGGCATGACAGTAAGAGAATTATGCAGTGCTGCCAT
AACCATGAGTGATAACACTGCGGCCAACTTACTTCTGACAACGATCGGAGGACCGAAGGAGCTAACCGCT
TTTTTGCACAACATGGGGGATCATGTAACTCGCCTTGATCGTTGGGAACCGGAGCTGAATGAAGCCATAC
CAAACGACGAGCGTGACACCACGATGCCTGTAGCAATGGCAACAACGTTGCGCAAACTATTAACTGGCGA
ACTACTTACTCTAGCTTCCCGGCAACAATTAATAGACTGGATGGAGGCGGATAAAGTTGCAGGACCACTT
CTGCGCTCGGCCCTTCCGGCTGGCTGGTTTATTGCTGATAAATCTGGAGCCGGTGAGCGTGGGTCTCGCG
GTATCATTGCAGCACTGGGGCCAGATGGTAAGCCCTCCCGTATCGTAGTTATCTACACGACGGGGAGTCA
GGCAACTATGGATGAACGAAATAGACAGATCGCTGAGATAGGTGCCTCACTGATTAAGCATTGGTAACTG
TCAGACCAAGTTTACTCATATATACTTTAGATTGATTTAAAACTTCATTTTTAATTTAAAAGGATCTAGG
TGAAGATCCTTTTTGATAATCTCATGACCAAAATCCCTTAACGTGAGTTTTCGTTCCACTGAGCGTCAGA
CCCCGTAGAAAAGATCAAAGGATCTTCTTGAGATCCTTTTTTTCTGCGCGTAATCTGCTGCTTGCAAACA
AAAAAACCACCGCTACCAGCGGTGGTTTGTTTGCCGGATCAAGAGCTACCAACTCTTTTTCCGAAGGTAA
CTGGCTTCAGCAGAGCGCAGATACCAAATACTGTTCTTCTAGTGTAGCCGTAGTTAGGCCACCACTTCAA
GAACTCTGTAGCACCGCCTACATACCTCGCTCTGCTAATCCTGTTACCAGTGGCTGCTGCCAGTGGCGAT
AAGTCGTGTCTTACCGGGTTGGACTCAAGACGATAGTTACCGGATAAGGCGCAGCGGTCGGGCTGAACGG
GGGGTTCGTGCACACAGCCCAGCTTGGAGCGAACGACCTACACCGAACTGAGATACCTACAGCGTGAGCT
ATGAGAAAGCGCCACGCTTCCCGAAGGGAGAAAGGCGGACAGGTATCCGGTAAGCGGCAGGGTCGGAACA
GGAGAGCGCACGAGGGAGCTTCCAGGGGGAAACGCCTGGTATCTTTATAGTCCTGTCGGGTTTCGCCACC
TCTGACTTGAGCGTCGATTTTTGTGATGCTCGTCAGGGGGGCGGAGCCTATGGAAAAACGCCAGCAACGC
GGCCTTTTTACGGTTCCTGGCCTTTTGCTGGCCTTTTGCTCACATGTTCTTTCCTGCGTTATCCCCTGAT
TCTGTGGATAACCGTATTACCGCCTTTGAGTGAGCTGATACCGCTCGCCGCAGCCGAACGACCGAGCGCA
GCGAGTCAGTGAGCGAGGAAGCGGAAGAGCGCCCAATACGCAAACCGCCTCTCCCCGCGCGTTGGCCGAT
TCATTAATGCAGCTGGCACGACAGGTTTCCCGACTGGAAAGCGGGCAGTGAGCGCAACGCAATTAATGTG
AGTTAGCTCACTCATTAGGCACCCCAGGCTTTACACTTTATGCTTCCGGCTCGTATGTTGTGTGGAATTG
TGAGCGGATAACAATTTCACACAGGAAACAGCTATGACCATGATTACGCCAAGCGCGCAATTAACCCTCA
CTAAAGGGAACAAAAGCTGGAGCTGCAAGC
Features (pLannotate 1.2.2; 31 found; start..end, strand, type, name):
      5..231     +  promoter       RSV promoter: Rous sarcoma virus enhancer/promoter
    232..412     +  LTR            5' LTR (truncated): truncated 5' long terminal repeat (LTR) from HIV-1
    459..584     +  misc_feature   HIV-1 Ψ: packaging signal of human immunodeficiency virus type 1
    568..931     +  CDS            HIV-1 gag (fragment): gag protein from human immunodeficiency virus 1; gag
   1077..1310    +  misc_feature   RRE: The Rev response element (RRE) of HIV-1 allows for Rev-dependent mRNA export from the nucleus to the cytoplasm.
   1687..1713    +  CDS            Rev (fragment): human immunodeficiency virus 1 (HIV-1) Rev protein; rev; enhances nuclear export of unspliced and incompletely spliced viral mRNAs
   1720..1743    +  promoter       SV40 promoter (fragment): SV40 early promoter
   1744..1815    +  promoter       SV40 promoter (fragment): SV40 enhancer and early promoter
   1839..1974    +  rep_origin     SV40 ori: SV40 origin of replication
   2020..2616    +  CDS            PuroR (fragment): puromycin N-acetyltransferase; pac from Streptomyces; confers resistance to puromycin
   2665..2782    +  misc_feature   cPPT/CTS: central polypurine tract and central termination sequence of HIV-1
   2847..2913    +  CDS            small t antigen (fragment): SV40 (simian virus 40) small t antigen
   2920..4098    +  promoter       EF-1α promoter: strong constitutive promoter for human elongation factor EF-1α
   4115..4945    +  CDS            NKX6-2: NKX62_HUMAN - Also known as GTX, NKX6B. Experimental evidence at protein level: Swiss-Prot protein existence level 1. Transcription factor with repressor activity involved in the regulation of axon-glial interactions at myelin paranodes in oligodendrocytes. Binds to the consensus DNA sequence 5'-(A/T)TTAATGA- 3'. In oligodendrocytes, binds to MBP and PLP1 promoter regions. From Homo sapiens (Human).
   4961..5014    +  promoter       U6 promoter (fragment): RNA polymerase III promoter for human U6 snRNA
   5056..5644    +  misc_feature   WPRE: woodchuck hepatitis virus posttranscriptional regulatory element
   5695..5714    +  misc_feature   cPPT/CTS (fragment): central polypurine tract and central termination sequence of HIV-1
   5716..5949    +  LTR            3' LTR (ΔU3): self-inactivating 3' long terminal repeat (LTR) from HIV-1
   6027..6148    +  polyA_signal   SV40 poly(A) signal: SV40 polyadenylation signal
   6188..6323    +  rep_origin     SV40 ori: SV40 origin of replication
   6344..6362    -  promoter       T7 promoter: promoter for bacteriophage T7 RNA polymerase
   6370..6525    +  CDS            lacZα (fragment): LacZα fragment of β-galactosidase; lacZ fragment
   6530..6958    +  rep_origin     f1 ori (sequence partly withheld): f1 bacteriophage origin of replication; arrow indicates direction of (+) strand synthesis
   7011..7115    +  promoter       AmpR promoter: bla
   7116..7976    +  CDS            AmpR: β-lactamase; bla; confers resistance to ampicillin, carbenicillin, and related antibiotics
   8147..8735    +  rep_origin     ori: high-copy-number ColE1/pMB1/pBR322/pUC origin of replication
   8918..9010    +  CDS            lacI (fragment): lac repressor; lacI; The lac repressor binds to the lac operator to inhibit transcription in E. coli. This inhibition can be relieved by adding lactose or isopropyl-β-D-thiogalactopyranoside (IPTG).
   9023..9044    +  protein_bind   CAP binding site: CAP binding activates transcription in the presence of cAMP. E. coli catabolite activator protein
   9059..9089    +  promoter       lac promoter: promoter for the E. coli lac operon
   9097..9113    +  protein_bind   lac operator: The lac repressor binds to the lac operator to inhibit transcription in E. coli. This inhibition can be relieved by adding lactose or isopropyl-β-D-thiogalactopyranoside (IPTG). lac repressor encoded by lacI
   9158..9176    +  promoter       T3 promoter: promoter for bacteriophage T3 RNA polymerase
