[The description below was written by a language model from this plasmid's Addgene catalogue record and pLannotate feature annotations shown in this document.]
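Description:
TFORF2747 is a lentiviral mammalian expression plasmid built on the pLX_TRC317 backbone that carries the human transcription factor NKX6-2 as a barcoded open reading frame. It belongs to a large collection of transcription factor ORF constructs, each tagged with a unique 24-bp barcode so that individual factors can be identified by sequencing in pooled overexpression screens, such as those probing directed differentiation. In bacteria the plasmid is maintained by a high-copy ColE1/pUC-type origin and selected with ampicillin through the bla gene. An f1 origin and residual lac and T7/T3 promoter elements from the cloning backbone are also present. The depositor notes that the plasmid can recombine during propagation.

The transfer cassette has a third-generation, self-inactivating layout. An RSV promoter drives a truncated HIV-1 5' LTR, followed by the Ψ packaging signal with a gag fragment, the Rev response element and a cPPT/CTS, and the cassette ends in a ΔU3 3' LTR with a downstream SV40 polyadenylation signal. Within the proviral region, an SV40 early promoter expresses puromycin N-acetyltransferase for selection of transduced cells. A separate EF-1α promoter drives the NKX6-2 coding sequence, a homeodomain factor annotated as a transcriptional repressor active in oligodendrocytes. A WPRE downstream of the ORF enhances transcript stability and expression. The feature table does not annotate the barcode itself. The stated insert size is about 100 bp longer than the annotated coding sequence, which suggests the barcode lies in the flanking region between the ORF and the WPRE, where a short U6-like fragment is also detected. No epitope tag or reporter is annotated.
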