Addgene plasmid #143606: TFORF2747
Purpose: Lentiviral vector for overexpressing transcription factor ORFs with unique 24-bp barcodes. Barcodes facilitate identification of transcription factors in pooled screens.
Depositing lab: Feng Zhang. Depositing organization: Broad Institute. Publication: A transcription factor atlas of directed differentiation. Joung J, Ma S, Tay T, Geiger-Schuller KR, Kirchgatterer PC, Verdine VK, Guo B, Arias-Garcia MA, Allen WE, Singh A, Kuksenko O, Abudayyeh OO, Gootenberg JS, Fu Z, Macrae RK, Buenrostro JD, Regev A, Zhang F. Cell. 2023 Jan 5;186(1):209-229.e26. doi: 10.1016/j.cell.2022.11.026. PubMed 36608654.
Backbone
  Vector backbone: pLX_TRC317
  Backbone manufacturer: Broad Institute Genetic Perturbation Platform
  Backbone size w/o insert (bp): 8264
  Vector type: Mammalian Expression, Lentiviral
  Selectable markers: Puromycin
Growth in bacteria
  Bacterial resistance: Ampicillin, 100 μg/mL
  Growth temperature: 37°C
  Growth strain: NEB Stable
  Copy number: High Copy
Gene/Insert
  Gene/Insert name: NKX6-2
  Species: H. sapiens (human)
  Insert size (bp): 935
  Entrez Gene: NKX6-2 (a.k.a. GTX, NKX6.2, NKX6B, SPAX8)
  Promoter: EF1a
  Cloning method: Unknown
  Sequencing primers: 5′ GGGTGGAGACTGAAGTTAGGCCAG; 3′ CACATAGCGTAAAAGGAGCAACATAG
Terms and licenses: Academic/Nonprofit Terms; Industry Terms: Not Available to Industry
Depositor comments: XM_017016789,NM_177400,ENST00000368592 . The transcription factor ORF portion of this plasmid was synthesized by Genewiz. Please test multiple small colonies in case of plasmid recombination. To make this collection available in a timely manner, a portion of this collection was not fully sequenced by Addgene. If an Addgene verified full plasmid sequence is not available, please contact us prior to placing an order to request the full sequence.
How to cite: TFORF2747 was a gift from Feng Zhang (Addgene plasmid # 143606 ; http://n2t.net/addgene:143606 ; RRID:Addgene_143606)
