>Addgene plasmid #143606 | TFORF2747 | depositor partial sequence | sequence record 282948 | Insert
ACCGCCACCATGGACACTAACCGCCCGGGCGCGTTCGTGCTGAGCAGTGCCCCGCTGGCCGCGCTGCACA
ACATGGCCGAGATGAAGACGTCGCTGTTCCCCTACGCGCTGCAGGGTCCGGCCGGCTTCAAGGCGCCCGC
GCTGGGGGGCCTGGGCGCGCAGCTCCCGCTCGGGACCCCGCACGGCATCAGCGACATCCTGGGCCGGCCC
GTGGGCGCGGCGGGCGGGGGCCTCCTGGGGGGGCTGCCCCGGCTCAACGGGCTCGCGTCGTCCGCCGGCG
TTTACTTCGGGCCCGCGGCCGCTGTGGCGCGCGGCTACCCCAAGCCCCTGGCCGAGCTGCCGGGGCGCCC
GCCCATCTTCTGGCCCGGCGTGGTGCAGGGCGCGCCCTGGAGGGACCCGCGTCTGGCTGGCCCGGCCCCG
GCCGGCGGCGTCCTGGACAAGGACGGGAAGAAGAAGCACTCGCGCCCGACCTTCTCGGGCCAGCAGATCT
TCGCGCTGGAGAAAACCTTCGAGCAGACCAAGTACCTGGCGGGCCCGGAGCGCGCGCGTCTCGCCTACTC
GCTGGGCATGACCGAGAGCCAGGTGAAGGTCTGGTTCCAGAACCGCCGGACCAAGTGGCGCAAGCGGCAC
GCGGTGGAGATGGCGTCGGCCAAGAAGAAGCAGGACTCGGACGCCGAGAAGCTGAAGGTGGGCGGCTCGG
ACGCGGAGGACGACGACGAATACAACCGGCCCCTGGACCCCAACTCGGACGACGAGAAGATCACGCGGCT
GCTCAAGAAGCACAAACCCTCGAACTTGGCGCTGGTCAGCCCGTGCGGCGGCGGCGCGGGGGACGCCTTG
TAGTAATGAACTAGTCCGTAACTTGAAAGTATTTCGATTTCTTGGCTTTATATATCTTGTGGAAAGGACG
ACGTGTAGCGTTCTCTCCGTTGGAG
