>Addgene plasmid #143606 | TFORF2747 | depositor partial sequence | sequence record 282949 | Barcode
CGTGTAGCGTTCTCTCCGTTGGAG
